>Addgene plasmid #59026 | AAVS1-TALEN-R | addgene full sequence | sequence record 272442 | Addgene NGS Result
CTCATGACCAAAATCCCTTAACGTGAGTTACGCGCGCGTCGTTCCACTGAGCGTCAGACCCCGTAGAAAA
GATCAAAGGATCTTCTTGAGATCCTTTTTTTCTGCGCGTAATCTGCTGCTTGCAAACAAAAAAACCACCG
CTACCAGCGGTGGTTTGTTTGCCGGATCAAGAGCTACCAACTCTTTTTCCGAAGGTAACTGGCTTCAGCA
GAGCGCAGATACCAAATACTGTTCTTCTAGTGTAGCCGTAGTTAGCCCACCACTTCAAGAACTCTGTAGC
ACCGCCTACATACCTCGCTCTGCTAATCCTGTTACCAGTGGCTGCTGCCAGTGGCGATAAGTCGTGTCTT
ACCGGGTTGGACTCAAGACGATAGTTACCGGATAAGGCGCAGCGGTCGGGCTGAACGGGGGGTTCGTGCA
CACAGCCCAGCTTGGAGCGAACGACCTACACCGAACTGAGATACCTACAGCGTGAGCTATGAGAAAGCGC
CACGCTTCCCGAAGGGAGAAAGGCGGACAGGTATCCGGTAAGCGGCAGGGTCGGAACAGGAGAGCGCACG
AGGGAGCTTCCAGGGGGAAACGCCTGGTATCTTTATAGTCCTGTCGGGTTTCGCCACCTCTGACTTGAGC
GTCGATTTTTGTGATGCTCGTCAGGGGGGCGGAGCCTATGGAAAAACGCCAGCAACGCGGCCTTTTTACG
GTTCCTGGCCTTTTGCTGGCCTTTTGCTCACATGTTCTTTCCTGCGTTATCCCCTGATTCTGTGGATAAC
CGTATTACCGCCTTTGAGTGAGCTGATACCGCTCGCCGCAGCCGAACGACCGAGCGCAGCGAGTCAGTGA
GCGAGGAAGCGGAAGGCGAGAGTAGGGAACTGCCAGGCATCAAACTAAGCAGAAGGCCCCTGACGGATGG
CCTTTTTGCGTTTCTACAAACTCTTTCTGTGTTGTAAAACGACGGCCAGTCTTAAGCTCGGGCCCCCTGG
GCGGTTCTGATAACGAGTAATCGTTAATCCGCAAATAACGTAAAAACCCGCTTCGGCGGGTTTTTTTATG
GGGGGAGTTTAGGGAAAGAGCATTTGTCAGAATATTTAAGGGCGCCTGTCACTTTGCTTGATATATGAGA
ATTATTTAACCTTATAAATGAGAAAAAAGCAACGCACTTTAAATAAGATACGTTGCTTTTTCGATTGATG
AACACCTATAATTAAACTATTCATCTATTATTTATGATTTTTTGTATATACAATATTTCTAGTTTGTTAA
AGAGAATTAAGAAAATAAATCTCGAAAATAATAAAGGGAAAATCAGTTTTTGATATCAAAATTATACATG
TCAACGATAATACAAAATATAATACAAACTATAAGATGTTATCAGTATTTATTATCATTTAGAATAAATT
TTGTGTCGCCCTTAATTGTGAGCGGATAACAATTACGAGCTTCATGCACAGTGGCGTTGACATTGATTAT
TGACTAGTTATTAATAGTAATCAATTACGGGGTCATTAGTTCATAGCCCATATATGGAGTTCCGCGTTAC
ATAACTTACGGTAAATGGCCCGCCTGGCTGACCGCCCAACGACCCCCGCCCATTGACGTCAATAATGACG
TATGTTCCCATAGTAACGCCAATAGGGACTTTCCATTGACGTCAATGGGTGGAGTATTTACGGTAAACTG
CCCACTTGGCAGTACATCAAGTGTATCATATGCCAAGTACGCCCCCTATTGACGTCAATGACGGTAAATG
GCCCGCCTGGCATTATGCCCAGTACATGACCTTATGGGACTTTCCTACTTGGCAGTACATCTACGTATTA
GTCATCGCTATTACCATGGTGATGCGGTTTTGGCAGTACATCAATGGGCGTGGATAGCGGTTTGACTCAC
GGGGATTTCCAAGTCTCCACCCCATTGACGTCAATGGGAGTTTGTTTTGGCACCAAAATCAACGGGACTT
TCCAAAATGTCGTAACAACTCCGCCCCATTGACGCAAATGGGCGGTAGGCGTGTACGGTGGGAGGTCTAT
ATAAGCAGAGCTCTCTGGCTAACTAGAGAACCCACTGCTTACTGGCTTATCGAAATTAATACGACTCACT
ATAGGGGCCACCATGGACTATAAGGACCACGACGGAGACTACAAGGATCATGATATTGATTACAAAGACG
ATGACGATAAGATGGCCCCAAAGAAGAAGCGGAAGGTCGGTATCCACGGAGTCCCAGCAGCCGTAGATTT
GAGAACTTTGGGATATTCACAGCAGCAGCAGGAAAAGATCAAGCCCAAAGTGAGGTCGACAGTCGCGCAG
CATCACGAAGCGCTGGTGGGTCATGGGTTTACACATGCCCACATCGTAGCCTTGTCGCAGCACCCTGCAG
CCCTTGGCACGGTCGCCGTCAAGTACCAGGACATGATTGCGGCGTTGCCGGAAGCCACACATGAGGCGAT
CGTCGGTGTGGGGAAACAGTGGAGCGGAGCCCGAGCGCTTGAGGCCCTGTTGACGGTCGCGGGAGAGCTG
AGAGGGCCTCCCCTTCAGCTGGACACGGGCCAGTTGCTGAAGATCGCGAAGCGGGGAGGAGTCACGGCGG
TCGAGGCGGTGCACGCGTGGCGCAATGCGCTCACGGGAGCACCCCTCAACCTGACCCCAGAGCAGGTCGT
GGCAATTGCGAGCAACGGAGGGGGAAAGCAGGCACTCGAAACCGTCCAGAGGTTGCTGCCTGTGCTGTGC
CAAGCGCACGGACTTACGCCAGAGCAGGTCGTGGCAATTGCGAGCAACGGAGGGGGAAAGCAGGCACTCG
AAACCGTCCAGAGGTTGCTGCCTGTGCTGTGCCAAGCGCACGGACTAACCCCAGAGCAGGTCGTGGCAAT
TGCGAGCAACGGAGGGGGAAAGCAGGCACTCGAAACCGTCCAGAGGTTGCTGCCTGTGCTGTGCCAAGCG
CACGGGTTGACCCCAGAGCAGGTCGTGGCAATTGCGAGCCATGACGGGGGAAAGCAGGCACTCGAAACCG
TCCAGAGGTTGCTGCCTGTGCTGTGCCAAGCGCACGGCCTGACCCCAGAGCAGGTCGTGGCAATTGCGAG
CAACGGAGGGGGAAAGCAGGCACTCGAAACCGTCCAGAGGTTGCTGCCTGTGCTGTGCCAAGCGCACGGA
CTGACACCAGAGCAGGTCGTGGCAATTGCGAGCAACAACGGGGGAAAGCAGGCACTCGAAACCGTCCAGA
GGTTGCTGCCTGTGCTGTGCCAAGCGCACGGACTTACACCCGAACAAGTCGTGGCAATTGCGAGCAACGG
AGGGGGAAAGCAGGCACTCGAAACCGTCCAGAGGTTGCTGCCTGTGCTGTGCCAAGCGCACGGACTTACG
CCAGAGCAGGTCGTGGCAATTGCGAGCCATGACGGGGGAAAGCAGGCACTCGAAACCGTCCAGAGGTTGC
TGCCTGTGCTGTGCCAAGCGCACGGACTAACCCCAGAGCAGGTCGTGGCAATTGCGAGCAACATCGGGGG
AAAGCAGGCACTCGAAACCGTCCAGAGGTTGCTGCCTGTGCTGTGCCAAGCGCACGGGTTGACCCCAGAG
CAGGTCGTGGCAATTGCGAGCCATGACGGGGGAAAGCAGGCACTCGAAACCGTCCAGAGGTTGCTGCCTG
TGCTGTGCCAAGCGCACGGCCTGACCCCAGAGCAGGTCGTGGCAATTGCGAGCCATGACGGGGGAAAGCA
GGCACTCGAAACCGTCCAGAGGTTGCTGCCTGTGCTGTGCCAAGCGCACGGACTGACACCAGAGCAGGTC
GTGGCAATTGCGAGCAACATCGGGGGAAAGCAGGCACTCGAAACCGTCCAGAGGTTGCTGCCTGTGCTGT
GCCAAGCGCACGGCCTCACCCCAGAGCAGGTCGTGGCAATTGCGAGCAACATCGGGGGAAAGCAGGCACT
CGAAACCGTCCAGAGGTTGCTGCCTGTGCTGTGCCAAGCGCACGGACTTACGCCAGAGCAGGTCGTGGCA
ATTGCGAGCAACGGAGGGGGAAAGCAGGCACTCGAAACCGTCCAGAGGTTGCTGCCTGTGCTGTGCCAAG
CGCACGGACTAACCCCAGAGCAGGTCGTGGCAATTGCGAGCCATGACGGGGGAAAGCAGGCACTCGAAAC
CGTCCAGAGGTTGCTGCCTGTGCTGTGCCAAGCGCACGGGTTGACCCCAGAGCAGGTCGTGGCAATTGCG
AGCCATGACGGGGGAAAGCAGGCACTCGAAACCGTCCAGAGGTTGCTGCCTGTGCTGTGCCAAGCGCACG
GACTCACGCCTGAGCAGGTAGTGGCTATTGCATCCAACGGAGGGGGCAGACCCGCACTGGAGTCAATCGT
GGCCCAGCTTTCGAGGCCGGACCCCGCGCTGGCCGCACTCACTAATGATCATCTTGTAGCGCTGGCCTGC
CTCGGCGGACGACCCGCCTTGGATGCGGTGAAGAAGGGGCTCCCGCACGCGCCTGCATTGATTAAGCGGA
CCAACAGAAGGATTCCCGAGAGGACATCACATCGAGTGGCAGGTTCCCAACTCGTGAAGAGTGAACTTGA
GGAGAAAAAGTCGGAGCTGCGGCACAAATTGAAATACGTACCGCATGAATACATCGAACTTATCGAAATT
GCTAGGAACTCGACTCAAGACAGAATCCTTGAGATGAAGGTAATGGAGTTCTTTATGAAGGTTTATGGAT
ACCGAGGGAAGCATCTCGGTGGATCACGAAAACCCGACGGAGCAATCTATACGGTGGGGAGCCCGATTGA
TTACGGAGTGATCGTCGACACGAAAGCCTACAGCGGTGGGTACAATCTTCCCATCGGGCAGGCAGATGAG
ATGCAACGTTATGTCGAAGAAAATCAGACCAGGAACAAACACATCAATCCAAATGAGTGGTGGAAAGTGT
ATCCTTCATCAGTGACCGAGTTTAAGTTTTTGTTTGTCTCTGGGCATTTCAAAGGCAACTATAAGGCCCA
GCTCACACGGTTGAATCACATTACGAACTGCAATGGTGCGGTTTTGTCCGTAGAGGAACTGCTCATTGGT
GGAGAAATGATCAAAGCGGGAACTCTGACACTGGAAGAAGTCAGACGCAAGTTTAACAATGGCGAGATCA
ATTTCCGCTCATAAAAAATCAGCCTCGACTGTGCCTTCTAGTTGCCAGCCATCTGTTGTTTGCCCCTCCC
CCGTGCCTTCCTTGACCCTGGAAGGTGCCACTCCCACTGTCCTTTCCTAATAAAATGAGGAAATTGCATC
ACAACACTCAACCCTATCTCGGTCTATTCTTTTGATTTATAAGGGATTTTGCCGATTTCGGCCTATTGGT
TAAAAAATGAGCTGATTTAACAAAAATTTAACGCGAATTAATTCTGTGGAATGTGTGTCAGTTAGGGTGT
GGAAAGTCCCCAGGCTCCCCAGCAGGCAGAAGTATGCAAAGCATGCATCTCAATTAGTCAGCAACCAGGT
GTGGAAAGTCCCCAGGCTCCCCAGCAGGCAGAAGTATGCAAAGCATGCATCTCAATTAGTCAGCAACCAT
AGTCCCGCCCCTAACTCCGCCCATCCCGCCCCTAACTCCGCCCAGTTCCGCCCATTCTCCGCCCCATGGC
TGACTAATTTTTTTTATTTATGCAGAGGCCGAGGCCGCCTCTGCCTCTGAGCTATTCCAGAAGTAGTGAG
GAGGCTTTTTTGGAGGCCTAGGCTTTTGCAAAAAGCTCCCGGGAGCTTGTATATCCATTTTCGGATCTGA
TCAGCACGTGATGAAAAAGCCTGAACTCACCGCGACGTCTGTCGAGAAGTTTCTGATCGAAAAGTTCGAC
AGCGTCTCCGACCTGATGCAGCTCTCGGAGGGCGAAGAATCTCGTGCTTTCAGCTTCGATGTAGGAGGGC
GTGGATATGTCCTGCGGGTAAATAGCTGCGCCGATGGTTTCTACAAAGATCGTTATGTTTATCGGCACTT
TGCATCGGCCGCGCTCCCGATTCCGGAAGTGCTTGACATTGGGGAATTCAGCGAGAGCCTGACCTATTGC
ATCTCCCGCCGTGCACAGGGTGTCACGTTGCAAGACCTGCCTGAAACCGAACTGCCCGCTGTTCTGCAGC
CGGTCGCGGAGGCCATGGATGCGATCGCTGCGGCCGATCTTAGCCAGACGAGCGGGTTCGGCCCATTCGG
ACCGCAAGGAATCGGTCAATACACTACATGGCGTGATTTCATATGCGCGATTGCTGATCCCCATGTGTAT
CACTGGCAAACTGTGATGGACGACACCGTCAGTGCGTCCGTCGCGCAGGCTCTCGATGAGCTGATGCTTT
GGGCCGAGGACTGCCCCGAAGTCCGGCACCTCGTGCACGCGGATTTCGGCTCCAACAATGTCCTGACGGA
CAATGGCCGCATAACAGCGGTCATTGACTGGAGCGAGGCGATGTTCGGGGATTCCCAATACGAGGTCGCC
AACATCTTCTTCTGGAGGCCGTGGTTGGCTTGTATGGAGCAGCAGACGCGCTACTTCGAGCGGAGGCATC
CGGAGCTTGCAGGATCGCCGCGGCTCCGGGCGTATATGCTCCGCATTGGTCTTGACCAACTCTATCAGAG
CTTGGTTGACGGCAATTTCGATGATGCAGCTTGGGCGCAGGGTCGATGCGACGCAATCGTCCGATCCGGA
GCCGGGACTGTCGGGCGTACACAAATCGCCCGCAGAAGCGCGGCCGTCTGGACCGATGGCTGTGTAGAAG
TACTCGCCGATAGTGGAAACCGACGCCCCAGCACTCGTCCGAGGGCAAAGGAATAGCACGTGCTACGAGA
TTTCGATTCCACCGCCGCCTTCTATGAAAGGTTGGGCTTCGGAATCGTTTTCCGGGACGCCGGCTGGATG
ATCCTCCAGCGCGGGGATCTCATGCTGGAGTTCTTCGCCCACCCCAACTTGTTTATTGCAGCTTATAATG
GTTACAAATAAAGCAATAGCATCACAAATTTCACAAATAAAGCATTTTTTTCACTGCATTCTAGTTGTGG
TTTGTCCAAACTCATCAATGTATCTTATCATGTCTGTATACCGTCGACCTCTAGCTAGAGCTTGGCGTAA
TCATGGTCATTACCAATGCTTAATCAGTGAGGCACCTATCTCAGCGATCTGTCTATTTCGTTCATCCATA
GTTGCCTGACTCCCCGTCGTGTAGATAACTACGATACGGGAGGGCTTACCATCTGGCCCCAGCGCTGCGA
TGATACCGCGAGAACCACGCTCACCGGCTCCGGATTTATCAGCAATAAACCAGCCAGCCGGAAGGGCCGA
GCGCAGAAGTGGTCCTGCAACTTTATCCGCCTCCATCCAGTCTATTAATTGTTGCCGGGAAGCTAGAGTA
AGTAGTTCGCCAGTTAATAGTTTGCGCAACGTTGTTGCCATCGCTACAGGCATCGTGGTGTCACGCTCGT
CGTTTGGTATGGCTTCATTCAGCTCCGGTTCCCAACGATCAAGGCGAGTTACATGATCCCCCATGTTGTG
CAAAAAAGCGGTTAGCTCCTTCGGTCCTCCGATCGTTGTCAGAAGTAAGTTGGCCGCAGTGTTATCACTC
ATGGTTATGGCAGCACTGCATAATTCTCTTACTGTCATGCCATCCGTAAGATGCTTTTCTGTGACTGGTG
AGTACTCAACCAAGTCATTCTGAGAATAGTGTATGCGGCGACCGAGTTGCTCTTGCCCGGCGTCAATACG
GGATAATACCGCGCCACATAGCAGAACTTTAAAAGTGCTCATCATTGGAAAACGTTCTTCGGGGCGAAAA
CTCTCAAGGATCTTACCGCTGTTGAGATCCAGTTCGATGTAACCCACTCGTGCACCCAACTGATCTTCAG
CATCTTTTACTTTCACCAGCGTTTCTGGGTGAGCAAAAACAGGAAGGCAAAATGCCGCAAAAAAGGGAAT
AAGGGCGACACGGAAATGTTGAATACTCATATTCTTCCTTTTTCAATATTATTGAAGCATTTATCAGGGT
TATTGTCTCATGAGCGGATACATATTTGAATGTATTTAGAAAAATAAACAAATAGGGGTCAGTGTTACAA
CCAATTAACCAATTCTGAACATTATCGCGAGCCCATTTATACCTGAATATGGCTCATAACACCCCTTG
Features (pLannotate 1.2.2; 20 found; start..end, strand, type, name):
     86..674     +  rep_origin     ori: high-copy-number ColE1/pMB1/pBR322/pUC origin of replication
    899..916     +  terminator     rrnB T2 terminator (fragment): transcription terminator T2 from the E. coli rrnB gene
    941..960     -  CDS            lacZα (fragment): LacZα fragment of β-galactosidase; lacZ fragment
   1416..1432    +  protein_bind   lac operator: The lac repressor binds to the lac operator to inhibit transcription in E. coli. This inhibition can be relieved by adding lactose or isopropyl-β-D-thiogalactopyranoside (IPTG). lac repressor encoded by lacI
   1459..1838    +  enhancer       CMV enhancer: human cytomegalovirus immediate early enhancer
   1839..2042    +  promoter       CMV promoter: human cytomegalovirus (CMV) immediate early promoter
   2038..2071    +  LTR            5' LTR (truncated) (fragment): truncated 5' long terminal repeat (LTR) from HIV-1
   2087..2105    +  promoter       T7 promoter: promoter for bacteriophage T7 RNA polymerase
   2179..2742    +  CDS            avrBs3 (fragment): AVRB3_XANEU - Experimental evidence at protein level: Swiss-Prot protein existence level 1. Avirulence protein. Acts as a transcription factor in C.annuum plants. In susceptible plants lacking the Bs3 resistance gene induces expression of a number of genes, including genes homologous to a family of auxin-induced genes, alpha-expansin genes, pectate lyase, anthocyanidin glucoside rhamnosyl transferase and at least one transcription factor, UPA20. Their expression leads to plant hypertrophy in mesophyll cells, probably mainly mediated by UPA20 (PubMed:17962565). In resistant plants induces the h
   4333..4539    +  CDS            pthXo1 (fragment): PTHX1_XANOP - Also known as tal2b. Experimental evidence at protein level: Swiss-Prot protein existence level 1. Avirulence protein. Acts as a transcription factor in rice, inducing expression of a number of host genes including SWEET11 (Os8N3, XA13, AC Q6YZF3) in susceptible plants with the Xa13 allele. Plants with the xa13 allele, which has an altered promoter, are resistant to bacterial blight caused by this bacterial strain and do not induce SWEET11. The xa13 allele elicits an atypical hypersensitive response (HR). PthXo1 binds SWEET11 promoter DNA in a sequence-specific manner. From Xanth
   4528..5115    +  CDS            fokIR (fragment): T2F1_PLAOK - Also known as rfoKI. Experimental evidence at protein level: Swiss-Prot protein existence level 1. Recognizes the double-stranded sequence 5'-GGATG-3'/3'-CATCC- 5' and cleaves respectively 14 bases after G-1 and 13 bases before C-1. From Planomicrobium okeanokoites (Planococcus okeanokoites) (Flavobacterium okeanokoites).
   5139..5250    +  polyA_signal   bGH poly(A) signal: bovine growth hormone polyadenylation signal
   5251..5359    +  rep_origin     f1 ori (fragment): f1 bacteriophage origin of replication; arrow indicates direction of (+) strand synthesis
   5373..5702    +  promoter       SV40 promoter: SV40 enhancer and early promoter
   5751..6776    +  CDS            HygR: aminoglycoside phosphotransferase from E. coli; aph(4)-Ia; confers resistance to hygromycin
   6786..6911    +  CDS            ble (fragment): BLE_KLEPN - Experimental evidence at protein level: Swiss-Prot protein existence level 1. Binding protein with a strong affinity to the bleomycin family of antibiotics. Binds to CL990; an antimitotic-antibiotic compound. From Klebsiella pneumoniae.
   6906..7027    +  polyA_signal   SV40 poly(A) signal: SV40 polyadenylation signal
   7080..7940    -  CDS            AmpR: β-lactamase; bla; confers resistance to ampicillin, carbenicillin, and related antibiotics
   7943..8039    -  promoter       AmpR promoter (fragment): bla
   8069..8093    -  CDS            KanR (fragment): aminoglycoside phosphotransferase; aph(3')-Ia; confers resistance to kanamycin
