[The description below was written by a language model from this plasmid's Addgene catalogue record, the feature table of its GenBank file and pLannotate feature annotations shown in this document.]
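Description:
AAVS1-TALEN-R is a mammalian expression plasmid built on the pTALEN backbone that encodes the right-hand member of a TALE nuclease pair directed at the human AAVS1 "safe harbour" locus within PPP1R12C. The "AAV" in the vector-type field appears to reflect the target locus, since the feature table shows no AAV inverted terminal repeats or other packaging elements. The plasmid is about 8.1 kb, replicates in E. coli from a high-copy ColE1/pUC origin and is selected with ampicillin through a β-lactamase gene. A partial f1 origin and short remnants of lacZα, KanR, a bleomycin-resistance gene and an HIV-1 LTR are annotated but look like vestigial backbone sequence.

The nuclease is expressed from the CMV immediate-early enhancer and promoter, with a T7 promoter just upstream of the coding region, and transcription ends at a bovine growth hormone polyadenylation signal. According to the catalogue fields, the roughly 3 kb synthetic open reading frame begins with a 3xFLAG tag and a nuclear localisation signal. The annotation then identifies TAL effector N- and C-terminal segments (matching Xanthomonas AvrBs3 and PthXo1). These flank an unannotated stretch that presumably holds the custom repeat array specifying the DNA target. They are followed by the FokI cleavage domain. Because FokI must dimerise to cut, this construct is intended for use with a matching left-hand TALEN binding the opposite strand, producing a double-strand break that promotes targeted integration of donor cassettes at AAVS1, as in the associated work on genome editing in human pluripotent stem cells. A separate SV40 promoter–hygromycin resistance–SV40 poly(A) cassette allows selection of transfected mammalian cells. The accompanying 770 bp GenBank record covers only a small backbone fragment containing a lac operator and M13 primer sites.
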