Addgene plasmid #59026: AAVS1-TALEN-R
Purpose: TALEN designed to target the human AAVS1/PPP1R12C locus
Depositing lab: Danwei Huangfu. Depositing organization: Memorial Sloan-Kettering Cancer Center. Publication: An iCRISPR Platform for Rapid, Multiplexable, and Inducible Genome Editing in Human Pluripotent Stem Cells. Gonzalez F, Zhu Z, Shi ZD, Lelli K, Verma N, Li QV, Huangfu D. Cell Stem Cell. 2014 Jun 11. pii: S1934-5909(14)00205-7. doi: 10.1016/j.stem.2014.05.018. PubMed 24931489.
Backbone
  Vector backbone: pTALEN
  Backbone manufacturer: Feng Zhang Lab
  Backbone size w/o insert (bp): 7961
  Total vector size (bp): 8118
  Vector type: Mammalian Expression, AAV, TALEN
  Selectable markers: Hygromycin
Growth in bacteria
  Bacterial resistance: Ampicillin, 100 μg/mL
  Growth temperature: 37°C
  Growth strain: Stbl3
  Copy number: High Copy
Gene/Insert
  Gene/Insert name: AAVS1-TALEN-R
  Species: Synthetic
  Insert size (bp): 3012
  Promoter: CMV
  Tag / fusion protein: 3xFlag (N terminal on insert); NLS (N terminal on insert)
  Cloning method: Unknown
  Sequencing primers: 5′ CCAGTTGCTGAAGATCGCGAAGC; 3′ TGCCACTCGATGTGATGTCCTC
Terms and licenses: Academic/Nonprofit Terms; Industry Terms: Not Available to Industry
How to cite: AAVS1-TALEN-R was a gift from Danwei Huangfu (Addgene plasmid # 59026 ; http://n2t.net/addgene:59026 ; RRID:Addgene_59026)
