LOCUS       Exported 770 bp ds-DNA linear SYN 19-MAY-2021
DEFINITION  TALEN designed to target the human AAVS1/PPP1R12C locus.
ACCESSION   .
VERSION     .
KEYWORDS    AAVS1-TALEN-R
SOURCE      synthetic DNA construct
  ORGANISM  synthetic DNA construct
REFERENCE   1 (bases 1 to 770)
  AUTHORS   Gonzalez F, Zhu Z, Shi ZD, Lelli K, Verma N, Li QV, Huangfu D
  TITLE     An iCRISPR Platform for Rapid, Multiplexable, and Inducible Genome
            Editing in Human Pluripotent Stem Cells.
  JOURNAL   Cell Stem Cell. 2014 Jun 11. pii: S1934-5909(14)00205-7. doi:
            10.1016/j.stem.2014.05.018.
  PUBMED    24931489
REFERENCE   2 (bases 1 to 770)
  AUTHORS   .
  TITLE     Direct Submission
  JOURNAL   Exported May 19, 2021 from SnapGene Server 1.1.58
            http://www.snapgene.com
FEATURES             Location/Qualifiers
     source          1..770
                     /organism="synthetic DNA construct"
                     /mol_type="other DNA"
     protein_bind    258..274
                     /label=lac operator
                     /bound_moiety="lac repressor encoded by lacI"
                     /note="The lac repressor binds to the lac operator to
                     inhibit transcription in E. coli. This inhibition can be
                     relieved by adding lactose or
                     isopropyl-beta-D-thiogalactopyranoside (IPTG)."
     primer_bind     complement(730..747)
                     /label=M13 Forward
                     /note="In lacZ gene. Also called M13-F20 or M13 (-21)
                     Forward"
     primer_bind     complement(730..746)
                     /label=M13 fwd
                     /note="common sequencing primer, one of multiple similar
                     variants"
ORIGIN
        1 ccaagtgggc agtttaccgt aaatactcca cccattgacg tcaatggaaa gtccctattg
       61 gcgttactat gggaacatac gtcattattg acgtcaatgg gcgggggtcg ttgggcggtc
      121 agccaggcgg gccatttacc gtaagttatg taacgcggaa ctccatatat gggctatgaa
      181 ctaatgaccc cgtaattgat tactattaat aactagtcaa taatcaatgt caacgccact
      241 gtgcatgaag ctcgtaattg ttatccgctc acaattaagg gcgacacaaa atttattcta
      301 aatgataata aatactgata acatcttata gtttgtatta tattttgtat tatcgttgac
      361 atgtataatt ttgatatcaa aaactgattt tccctttatt attttcgaga tttattttct
      421 taattctctt taacaaacta gaaatattgt atatacaaaa aatcataaat aatagatgaa
      481 tagtttaatt ataggtgttc atcaatcgaa aaagcaacgt atcttattta aagtgcgttg
      541 cttttttctc atttataagg ttaaataatt ctcatatatc aagcaaagtg acaggcgccc
      601 ttaaatattc tgacaaatgc tctttcccta aactcccccc ataaaaaaac ccgccgaagc
      661 gggtttttac gttatttgcg gattaacgat tactcgttat cagaaccgcc cagggggccc
      721 gagcttaaga ctggccgtcg ttttacaaca cagaaagagt ttgtagaaac
//
