>Addgene plasmid #59026 | AAVS1-TALEN-R | addgene partial sequence | sequence record 93377 | BGH-rev 5'-TAGAAGGCACAGTCGAGG-3'
AATTGATCTCGCCATTGTTAAACTTGCGTCTGACTTCTTCCAGTGTCAGAGTTCCCGCTTTGATCATTTC
TCCACCAATGAGCAGTTCCTCTACGGACAAAACCGCACCATTGCAGTTCGTAATGTGATTCAACCGTGTG
AGCTGGGCCTTATAGTTGCCTTTGAAATGCCCAGAGACAAACAAAAACTTAAACTCGGTCACTGATGAAG
GATACACTTTCCACCACTCATTTGGATTGATGTGTTTGTTCCTGGTCTGATTTTCTTCGACATAACGTTG
CATCTCATCTGCCTGCCCGATGGGAAGATTGTACCCACCGCTGTAGGCTTTCGTGTCGACGATCACTCCG
TAATCAATCGGGCTCCCCACCGTATAGATTGCTCCGTCGGGTTTTCGTGATCCACCGAGATGCTTCCCTC
GGTATCCATAAACCTTCATAAAGAACTCCATTACCTTCATCTCAAGGATTCTGTCTTGAGTCGAGTTCCT
AGCAATTTCGATAAGTTCGATGTATTCATGCGGTACGTATTTCAATTTGTGCCGCAGCTCCGACTTTTTC
TCCTCAAGTTCACTCTTCACGAGTTGGGAACCTGCCACTCGATGTGATGTCCTCTCG
