>Addgene plasmid #59026 | AAVS1-TALEN-R | addgene partial sequence | sequence record 93391 | zTALE-R 5'-CTTCTTCACCGCATCCAAG-3'
GCAGGCCAGCGCTACAAGATGATCATTAGTGAGTGCGGCCAGCGCGGGGTCCGGCCTCGAAAGCTGGGCC
ACGATTGACTCCAGTGCGGGTCTGCCCCCTCCGTTGGATGCAATAGCCACTACCTGCTCAGGCGTGAGTC
CGTGCGCTTGGCACAGCACAGGCAGCAACCTCTGGACGGTTTCGAGTGCCTGCTTTCCCCCGTCATGGCT
CGCAATTGCCACGACCTGCTCTGGGGTCAACCCGTGCGCTTGGCACAGCACAGGCAGCAACCTCTGGACG
GTTTCGAGTGCCTGCTTTCCCCCGTCATGGCTCGCAATTGCCACGACCTGCTCTGGGGTTAGTCCGTGCG
CTTGGCACAGCACAGGCAGCAACCTCTGGACGGTTTCGAGTGCCTGCTTTCCCCCTCCGTTGCTCGCAAT
TGCCACGACCTGCTCTGGCGTAAGTCCGTGCGCTTGGCACAGCACAGGCAGCAACCTCTGGACGGTTTCG
AGTGCCTGCTTTCCCCCGATGTTGCTCGCAATTGCCACGACCTGCTCTGGGGTGAGGCCGTGCGCTTGGC
ACAGCACAGGCAGCAACCTCTGGACGGTTTCGAGTGCCTGCTTTCCCCCGATGTTGCTCGCAATTGCCAC
GACCTGCTCTGGTGTCAGTCCGTGCGCTTGGCACAGCACAGGCAGCAACCTCTGGACGGTTTCGAGTGCC
TGCTTTCCCCCGTCATGGCTCGCAATTGCCACGACCTGCTCTGGGGTCAGGCCGTGCGCTTGGCACAGCA
CAGGCAGCAACCTCTGGACGGTTTCGAGTGCCTGCTTTCCCCCGTCATGGCTCGCAATTGCCACGACCTG
CTCTGGGGTCAACCCGTGCGCTTGGCACAGCACAGGCAGCAACCTCTGGACGGTTTCGAGTGCCTGCTTT
CCCCCGA
