>Addgene plasmid #59026 | AAVS1-TALEN-R | addgene partial sequence | sequence record 163779 | CMV-F 5'-CGCAAATGGGCGGTAGGCGTG-3'
CTATATAAGCAGAGCTCTCTGGCTAACTAGAGAACCCACTGCTTACTGGCTTATCGAAATTAATACGACT
CACTATAGGGGCCACCATGGACTATAAGGACCACGACGGAGACTACAAGGATCATGATATTGATTACAAA
GACGATGACGATAAGATGGCCCCAAAGAAGAAGCGGAAGGTCGGTATCCACGGAGTCCCAGCAGCCGTAG
ATTTGAGAACTTTGGGATATTCACAGCAGCAGCAGGAAAAGATCAAGCCCAAAGTGAGGTCGACAGTCGC
GCAGCATCACGAAGCGCTGGTGGGTCATGGGTTTACACATGCCCACATCGTAGCCTTGTCGCAGCACCCT
GCAGCCCTTGGCACGGTCGCCGTCAAGTACCAGGACATGATTGCGGCGTTGCCGGAAGCCACACATGAGG
CGATCGTCGGTGTGGGGAAACAGTGGAGCGGAGCCCGAGCGCTTGAGGCCCTGTTGACGGTCGCGGGAGA
GCTGAGAGGGCCTCCCCTTCAGCTGGACACGGGCCAGTTGCTGAAGATCGCGAAGCGGGGAGGAGTCACG
GCGGTCGAGGCGGTGCACGCGTGGCGCAATGCGCTCACGGGAGCACCCCTCAACCTGACCCCAGAGCAGG
TCGTGGCAATTGCGAGCAACGGAGGGGGAAAGCAGGCACTCGAAACCGTCCAGAGGTTGCTGCCTGTGCT
GTGCCAAGCGCACGGACTTACGCCAGAGCAGGTCGTGGCAATTGCGAGCAACGGAGGGGGAAAGCAGGCA
CTCGAAACCGTCCAGAGGTTGCTGCCTGTGCTGTGCCAAGCGCACGGACTAACCCCAGAGCAGGTCGTGG
CAATTGCGAGCAACGGAGGGGGAAAGCAGGCACTCGAAACCGTCCAGAGGTTGCTGCCTGTGCTGTGCCA
AGCGCACGGGTTGACCCCAGAGCAGGTCGTGGCAATTGCGAGCCATGACGGGG
