>Addgene plasmid #59026 | AAVS1-TALEN-R | addgene partial sequence | sequence record 163783 | zTALE-F 5'-CTCCCCTTCAGCTGGACAC-3'
GCGAAGCGGGGAGGAGTCACGGCGGTCGAGGCGGTGCACGCGTGGCGCAATGCGCTCACGGGAGCACCCC
TCAACCTGACCCCAGAGCAGGTCGTGGCAATTGCGAGCAACGGAGGGGGAAAGCAGGCACTCGAAACCGT
CCAGAGGTTGCTGCCTGTGCTGTGCCAAGCGCACGGACTTACGCCAGAGCAGGTCGTGGCAATTGCGAGC
AACGGAGGGGGAAAGCAGGCACTCGAAACCGTCCAGAGGTTGCTGCCTGTGCTGTGCCAAGCGCACGGAC
TAACCCCAGAGCAGGTCGTGGCAATTGCGAGCAACGGAGGGGGAAAGCAGGCACTCGAAACCGTCCAGAG
GTTGCTGCCTGTGCTGTGCCAAGCGCACGGGTTGACCCCAGAGCAGGTCGTGGCAATTGCGAGCCATGAC
GGGGGAAAGCAGGCACTCGAAACCGTCCAGAGGTTGCTGCCTGTGCTGTGCCAAGCGCACGGCCTGACCC
CAGAGCAGGTCGTGGCAATTGCGAGCAACGGAGGGGGAAAGCAGGCACTCGAAACCGTCCAGAGGTTGCT
GCCTGTGCTGTGCCAAGCGCACGGACTGACACCAGAGCAGGTCGTGGCAATTGCGAGCAACAACGGGGGA
AAGCAGGCACTCGAAACCGTCCAGAGGTTGCTGCCTGTGCTGTGCCAAGCGCACGGACTTACACCCGAAC
AAGTCGTGGCAATTGCGAGCAACGGAGGGGGAAAGCAGGCACTCGAAACCGTCCAGAGGTTGCTGCCTGT
GCTGTGCCAAGCGCACGGACTTACGCCAGAGCAGGTCGTGGCAATTGCGAGCCATGACGGGGGAAAGCAG
GCACTCGAAACCGTCCAGAGGTTGCTGCCTGTGCTGTGCCAAGCGCACGGACTAACCCCAGAGCAGG
